>Addgene plasmid #168030 | pET-CV-Ykt6 | addgene full sequence | sequence record 329587 | Addgene NGS Result
ATCCGGATATAGTTCCTCCTTTCAGCAAAAAACCCCTCAAGACCCGTTTAGAGGCCCCAAGGGGTTATGC
TAGTTATTGCTCAGCGGTGGCAGCAGCCAACTCAGCTTCCTTTCGGGCTTTGTTAGCAGCCGGATCTCAG
TGGTGGTGGTGGTGGTGCTTGTACAGCTCGTCCATGCCGAGAGTGATCCCGGCGGCGGTCACGAACTCCA
GCAGGACCATGTGATCGCGCTTCTCGTTGGGGTCTTTGCTCAGGGCGGACTGGTAGCTCAGGTAGTGGTT
GTCGGGCAGCAGCACGGGGCCGTCGCCGATGGGGGTGTTCTGCTGGTAGTGGTCGGCGAGCTGCACGCCG
CCGTCCTCGATGTTGTGGCGGATCTTGAAGTTGGCCTTGATGCCGTTCTTCTGCTTGTCGGCGGTGATAT
AGACGTTGTGGCTGTTGTAGTTGTACTCCAGCTTGTGCCCCAGGATGTTGCCGTCCTCCTTGAAGTCGAT
GCCCTTCAGCTCGATGCGGTTCACCAGGGTGTCGCCCTCGAACTTCACCTCGGCGCGGGTCTTGTAGTTG
CCGTCGTCCTTGAAGAAGATGGTGCGCTCCTGGACGTAGCCTTCGGGCATGGCGGACTTGAAGAAGTCGT
GCTGCTTCATGTGGTCGGGGTAGCGGGCGAAGCACTGCAGGCCGTAGCCCAGGGTGGTCACGAGGGTGGG
CCAGGGCACGGGCAGCTTGCCGGTGGTGCAGATCAGCTTCAGGGTCAGCTTGCCGTAGGTGGCATCGCCC
TCGCCCTCGCCGGACACGCTGAACTTGTGGCCGTTTACGTCGCCGTCCAGCTCGACCAGGATGGGCACCA
CCCCGGTGAACAGCTCCTCGCCCTTGCTCACCATCGGATCCTTATCGTCATCGTCGTACAGATCACTTCC
ACCACTATTTGACTTGCGAGCCGTCTTGTAGAACGCCTTTGACTGAGTCCCCAGAACCTCTGATTTGCTG
ACCAGGTCGTCTAACTTCTCACCACGTTCTAAAAGGGATTCCATAGTATTATGCAGGATGATTTTGGTCT
CGTCCAGCTCGGCTTGGACTTTGGTCATAGGATCAGCTTCGCGCGGATTTTGACGACTACGCCCACCTTT
ATACAGTTCATCCATACCATGAGTAATACCAGCGGCGGTAACGAACTCTAAAAGGACCATATGGTCGCGT
TTCTCATTGGGGTCCTTAGACAGGGCTGACTGTGTGCTCAAATAGTGATTATCAGGTAAAAGGACGGGGC
CATCTCCAATTGGTGTGTTTTGCTGGTAATGGTCTGCAAGCTGGACGCTTCCATCCTCAATGTTGTGACG
AATCTTGAAATTTGCCTTGATTCCGTTTTTTTGTTTATCAGCCGTGATGTAGACGTTATGAGAGATATAG
TTGTATTCTAATTTATGTCCTAAGATGTTGCCATCCTCTTTAAAGTCGATACCCTTCAACTCAATGCGAT
TAACAAGAGTATCTCCCTCAAACTTAACCTCGGCGCGGGTCTTATAGTTTCCATCATCTTTAAAAAAAAT
GGTGCGTTCCTGGACGTAACCTTCTGGCATCGCGGACTTGAAAAAGTCGTGTTGTTTCATATGGTCAGGG
TAGCGAGCGAAACACTGCACGCCCCAGGCGAACGTAGTAACCAATGTAGGCCACGGTACTGGAAGCTTGC
CGGTAGTGCAAATAAATTTTAATGTCAACTTTCCGTACGTCGCATCGCCCTCTCCTTCCCCAGATACGGA
AAACTTGTGACCATTCACATCGCCATCCAGTTCTACAAGAATGGGGACCACGCCGGTAAACAATTCCTCC
CCCTTAGACATGTATATCTCCTTCTTAAAGTTAAACAAAATTATTTCTAGAGGGGAATTGTTATCCGCTC
ACAATTCCCCTATAGTGAGTCGTATTAATTTCGCGGGATCGAGATCTCGATCCTCTACGCCGGACGCATC
GTGGCCGGCATCACCGGCGCCACAGGTGCGGTTGCTGGCGCCTATATCGCCGACATCACCGATGGGGAAG
ATCGGGCTCGCCACTTCGGGCTCATGAGCGCTTGTTTCGGCGTGGGTATGGTGGCAGGCCCCGTGGCCGG
GGGACTGTTGGGCGCCATCTCCTTGCATGCACCATTCCTTGCGGCGGCGGTGCTCAACGGCCTCAACCTA
CTACTGGGCTGCTTCCTAATGCAGGAGTCGCATAAGGGAGAGCGTCGAGATCCCGGACACCATCGAATGG
CGCAAAACCTTTCGCGGTATGGCATGATAGCGCCCGGAAGAGAGTCAATTCAGGGTGGTGAATGTGAAAC
CAGTAACGTTATACGATGTCGCAGAGTATGCCGGTGTCTCTTATCAGACCGTTTCCCGCGTGGTGAACCA
GGCCAGCCACGTTTCTGCGAAAACGCGGGAAAAAGTGGAAGCGGCGATGGCGGAGCTGAATTACATTCCC
AACCGCGTGGCACAACAACTGGCGGGCAAACAGTCGTTGCTGATTGGCGTTGCCACCTCCAGTCTGGCCC
TGCACGCGCCGTCGCAAATTGTCGCGGCGATTAAATCTCGCGCCGATCAACTGGGTGCCAGCGTGGTGGT
GTCGATGGTAGAACGAAGCGGCGTCGAAGCCTGTAAAGCGGCGGTGCACAATCTTCTCGCGCAACGCGTC
AGTGGGCTGATCATTAACTATCCGCTGGATGACCAGGATGCCATTGCTGTGGAAGCTGCCTGCACTAATG
TTCCGGCGTTATTTCTTGATGTCTCTGACCAGACACCCATCAACAGTATTATTTTCTCCCATGAAGACGG
TACGCGACTGGGCGTGGAGCATCTGGTCGCATTGGGTCACCAGCAAATCGCGCTGTTAGCGGGCCCATTA
AGTTCTGTCTCGGCGCGTCTGCGTCTGGCTGGCTGGCATAAATATCTCACTCGCAATCAAATTCAGCCGA
TAGCGGAACGGGAAGGCGACTGGAGTGCCATGTCCGGTTTTCAACAAACCATGCAAATGCTGAATGAGGG
CATCGTTCCCACTGCGATGCTGGTTGCCAACGATCAGATGGCGCTGGGCGCAATGCGCGCCATTACCGAG
TCCGGGCTGCGCGTTGGTGCGGATATCTCGGTAGTGGGATACGACGATACCGAAGACAGCTCATGTTATA
TCCCGCCGTTAACCACCATCAAACAGGATTTTCGCCTGCTGGGGCAAACCAGCGTGGACCGCTTGCTGCA
ACTCTCTCAGGGCCAGGCGGTGAAGGGCAATCAGCTGTTGCCCGTCTCACTGGTGAAAAGAAAAACCACC
CTGGCGCCCAATACGCAAACCGCCTCTCCCCGCGCGTTGGCCGATTCATTAATGCAGCTGGCACGACAGG
TTTCCCGACTGGAAAGCGGGCAGTGAGCGCAACGCAATTAATGTAAGTTAGCTCACTCATTAGGCACCGG
GATCTCGACCGATGCCCTTGAGAGCCTTCAACCCAGTCAGCTCCTTCCGGTGGGCGCGGGGCATGACTAT
CGTCGCCGCACTTATGACTGTCTTCTTTATCATGCAACTCGTAGGACAGGTGCCGGCAGCGCTCTGGGTC
ATTTTCGGCGAGGACCGCTTTCGCTGGAGCGCGACGATGATCGGCCTGTCGCTTGCGGTATTCGGAATCT
TGCACGCCCTCGCTCAAGCCTTCGTCACTGGTCCCGCCACCAAACGTTTCGGCGAGAAGCAGGCCATTAT
CGCCGGCATGGCGGCCCCACGGGTGCGCATGATCGTGCTCCTGTCGTTGAGGACTCGGCTAGGCTGGCGG
GGTTGCCTTACTGGTTAGCAGAATGAATCACCGATACGCGAGCGAACGTGAAGCGACTGCTGCTGCAAAA
CTTCTGCGACCTGAGCAACAACATGAATGGTCTTCGGTTTCCGTGTTTCGTAAAGTCTGGAAACGCGGAA
GTCAGCGCCCTGCACCATTATGTTCCGGATCTGCATCGCAGGATGCTGCTGGCTACCCTGTGGAACACCT
ACATCTGTATTAACGAAGCGCTGGCATTGACCCTGAGTGATTTTTCTCTGGTCCCGCCGCATCCATACCG
CCAGTTGTTTACCCTCACAACGTTCCAGTAACCGGGCATGTTCATCATCAGTAACCCGTATCGTGAGCAT
CCTCTCTCGTTTCATCGGTATCATTACCCCCATGAACAGAAATCCCCCTTACACGTAGGCATCAGTGACC
AAACAGGAAAAAACCGCCCTTAACATGGCCCGCTTTATCAGAAGCCAGACATTAACGCTTCTGGAGAAAC
TCAACGAGCTGGACGCGGATGAACAGGCAGACATCTGTGAATCGCTTCACGACCACGCTGATGAGCTTTA
CCGCAGCTGCCTCGCGCGTTTCGGTGATGACGGTGAAAACCTCTGACACATGCAGCTCCCGGAGACGGTC
ACAGCTTGTCTGTAAGCGGATGCCGGGAGCAGACAAGCCCGTCAGGGCGCGTCAGCGGGTGTTGGCGGGT
GTCGGGGCGCAGCCATGACCCAGTCACGTAGCGATAGCGGAGTGTATACTGGCTTAACTATGCGGCATCA
GAGCAGATTGTACTGAGAGTGCACCATTGCGGTGTGAAATACCGCACAGATGCGTAAGGAGAAAATACCG
CATCAGGCGCTCTTCCGCTTCCTCGCTCACTGACTCGCTGCGCTCGGTCGTTCGGCTGCGGCGAGCGGTA
TCAGCTCACTCAAAGGCGGTAATACGGTTATCCACAGAATCAGGGGATAACGCAGGAAAGAACATGTGAG
CAAAAGGCCAGCAAAAGGCCAGGAACCGTAAAAAGGCCGCGTTGCTGGCGTTTTTCCATAGGCTCCGCCC
CCCTGACGAGCATCACAAAAATCGACGCTCAAGTCAGAGGTGGCGAAACCCGACAGGACTATAAAGATAC
CAGGCGTTTCCCCCTGGAAGCTCCCTCGTGCGCTCTCCTGTTCCGACCCTGCCGCTTACCGGATACCTGT
CCGCCTTTCTCCCTTCGGGAAGCGTGGCGCTTTCTCATAGCTCACGCTGTAGGTATCTCAGTTCGGTGTA
GGTCGTTCGCTCCAAGCTGGGCTGTGTGCACGAACCCCCCGTTCAGCCCGACCGCTGCGCCTTATCCGGT
AACTATCGTCTTGAGTCCAACCCGGTAAGACACGACTTATCGCCACTGGCAGCAGCCACTGGTAACAGGA
TTAGCAGAGCGAGGTATGTAGGCGGTGCTACAGAGTTCTTGAAGTGGTGGCCTAACTACGGCTACACTAG
AAGGACAGTATTTGGTATCTGCGCTCTGCTGAAGCCAGTTACCTTCGGAAAAAGAGTTGGTAGCTCTTGA
TCCGGCAAACAAACCACCGCTGGTAGCGGTGGTTTTTTTGTTTGCAAGCAGCAGATTACGCGCAGAAAAA
AAGGATCTCAAGAAGATCCTTTGATCTTTTCTACGGGGTCTGACGCTCAGTGGAACGAAAACTCACGTTA
AGGGATTTTGGTCATGAACAATAAAACTGTCTGCTTACATAAACAGTAATACAAGGGGTGTTATGAGCCA
TATTCAACGGGAAACGTCTTGCTCTAGGCCGCGATTAAATTCCAACATGGATGCTGATTTATATGGGTAT
AAATGGGCTCGCGATAATGTCGGGCAATCAGGTGCGACAATCTATCGATTGTATGGGAAGCCCGATGCGC
CAGAGTTGTTTCTGAAACATGGCAAAGGTAGCGTTGCCAATGATGTTACAGATGAGATGGTCAGACTAAA
CTGGCTGACGGAATTTATGCCTCTTCCGACCATCAAGCATTTTATCCGTACTCCTGATGATGCATGGTTA
CTCACCACTGCGATCCCCGGGAAAACAGCATTCCAGGTATTAGAAGAATATCCTGATTCAGGTGAAAATA
TTGTTGATGCGCTGGCAGTGTTCCTGCGCCGGTTGCATTCGATTCCTGTTTGTAATTGTCCTTTTAACAG
CGATCGCGTATTTCGTCTCGCTCAGGCGCAATCACGAATGAATAACGGTTTGGTTGATGCGAGTGATTTT
GATGACGAGCGTAATGGCTGGCCTGTTGAACAAGTCTGGAAAGAAATGCATAAACTTTTGCCATTCTCAC
CGGATTCAGTCGTCACTCATGGTGATTTCTCACTTGATAACCTTATTTTTGACGAGGGGAAATTAATAGG
TTGTATTGATGTTGGACGAGTCGGAATCGCAGACCGATACCAGGATCTTGCCATCCTATGGAACTGCCTC
GGTGAGTTTTCTCCTTCATTACAGAAACGGCTTTTTCAAAAATATGGTATTGATAATCCTGATATGAATA
AATTGCAGTTTCATTTGATGCTCGATGAGTTTTTCTAAGAATTAATTCATGAGCGGATACATATTTGAAT
GTATTTAGAAAAATAAACAAATAGGGGTTCCGCGCACATTTCCCCGAAAAGTGCCACCTAAATTGTAAGC
GTTAATATTTTGTTAAAATTCGCGTTAAATTTTTGTTAAATCAGCTCATTTTTTAACCAATAGGCCGAAA
TCGGCAAAATCCCTTATAAATCAAAAGAATAGACCGAGATAGGGT
[37 nt withheld, positions 6556-6592]
AAAGAACGTGGACTCCAACGTCAAAGG
[49 nt withheld, positions 6620-6668]
T
[91 nt withheld, positions 6670-6760]
G
[124 nt withheld, positions 6762-6885]
CCCATTCGCCA
Features (pLannotate 1.2.2; 22 found; start..end, strand, type, name):
     26..73      -  terminator     T7 terminator: transcription terminator for bacteriophage T7 RNA polymerase
     81..130     -  CDS            SET1 (fragment): solubility-enhancement tag derived from T7 phage gene 10B
    140..157     -  CDS            9xHis (fragment): 9xHis affinity tag
    158..874     -  CDS            Venus: Venus is a basic (constitutively fluorescent) yellow fluorescent protein published in 2002, derived from Aequorea victoria. It is reported to be a rapidly-maturing weak dimer with moderate acid sensitivity.
    881..904     -  CDS            Xpress™ tag: Xpress™ epitope tag, including an enterokinase recognition and cleavage site
    914..1102    -  CDS            YKT6 (fragment): YKT6_HUMAN - Experimental evidence at protein level: Swiss-Prot protein existence level 1. Vesicular soluble NSF attachment protein receptor (v-SNARE) mediating vesicle docking and fusion to a specific acceptor cellular compartment. Functions in endoplasmic reticulum to Golgi transport; as part of a SNARE complex composed of GOSR1, GOSR2 and STX5. Functions in early/recycling endosome to TGN transport; as part of a SNARE complex composed of BET1L, GOSR1 and STX5. Has a S-palmitoyl transferase activity. From Homo sapiens (Human).
   1118..1831    -  CDS            W1C: W1C is a basic (constitutively fluorescent) cyan fluorescent protein published in 1998, derived from Aequorea victoria.
   1837..1859    -  RBS            RBS: efficient ribosome binding site from bacteriophage T7 gene 10 (Olins and Rangwala, 1989)
   1874..1898    -  protein_bind   lac operator: The lac repressor binds to the lac operator to inhibit transcription in E. coli. This inhibition can be relieved by adding lactose or isopropyl-β-D-thiogalactopyranoside (IPTG). lac repressor encoded by lacI
   1899..1917    -  promoter       T7 promoter: promoter for bacteriophage T7 RNA polymerase
   1939..2218    +  CDS            TcR (fragment): tetracycline efflux protein; tet; confers resistance to tetracycline
   2226..2303    +  promoter       lacI promoter: lacI
   2304..3386    +  CDS            lacI: lac repressor; lacI; The lac repressor binds to the lac operator to inhibit transcription in E. coli. This inhibition can be relieved by adding lactose or isopropyl-β-D-thiogalactopyranoside (IPTG).
   3399..3420    +  protein_bind   CAP binding site: CAP binding activates transcription in the presence of cAMP. E. coli catabolite activator protein
   3435..3726    +  CDS            TcR (fragment): tetracycline efflux protein; tet; confers resistance to tetracycline
   3798..4178    -  CDS            YPB1_ECOLX: Protein predicted: Swiss-Prot protein existence level 4. From Escherichia coli.
   4195..4386    +  CDS            rop: Rop protein, which maintains plasmids at low copy number; rop
   4488..4627    +  misc_feature   bom: basis of mobility region from pBR322
   4813..5401    -  rep_origin     ori: high-copy-number ColE1/pMB1/pBR322/pUC origin of replication
   5523..6338    +  CDS            KanR: aminoglycoside phosphotransferase; aph(3')-Ia; confers resistance to kanamycin in bacteria or G418 (Geneticin®) in eukaryotes
   6347..6404    -  promoter       AmpR promoter (fragment): bla
   6457..6885    -  rep_origin     f1 ori (sequence partly withheld): f1 bacteriophage origin of replication; arrow indicates direction of (+) strand synthesis
