[The description below was written by a language model from this plasmid's Addgene catalogue record and pLannotate feature annotations shown in this document.]
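Description:
pET-CV-Ykt6 is a 6,896 bp bacterial expression plasmid built on a pET-type, pBR322-derived backbone. It replicates in E. coli from the ColE1/pMB1-family origin and retains the rop gene and the bom mobility region. The catalogue nevertheless lists it as high copy, although rop normally restrains copy number. Selection is by kanamycin through an aminoglycoside phosphotransferase (KanR) gene. An f1 origin is also present, along with remnants of the pBR322 tetracycline resistance gene that are annotated only as fragments and would not be expected to be functional.

The payload is a synthetic fusion protein in which eCFP and mVenus flank a short segment of the human v-SNARE Ykt6 (residues Q131–K190). The feature table annotates the two fluorescent proteins as a cyan Aequorea variant and as Venus. A sequence matching the Xpress epitope/enterokinase site lies between the Ykt6 segment and Venus, and a C-terminal polyhistidine tag allows affinity purification. Expression is driven by a T7 promoter with an adjacent lac operator and the T7 gene 10 ribosome binding site, and it ends at the T7 terminator. The plasmid-borne lacI gene supplies repressor, so transcription is IPTG-inducible in hosts that provide T7 RNA polymerase.

A cyan–yellow pair bridged by a SNARE fragment is the typical layout of a FRET-based protease substrate, where cleavage of the linker separates donor and acceptor. The record does not state this use explicitly. It does fit the associated work on evolving botulinum neurotoxin proteases with reprogrammed substrate specificity, in which a Ykt6 segment could serve as a candidate cleavage target.
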