Addgene plasmid #168030: pET-CV-Ykt6
Purpose: Expresses eCFP-Ykt6(Q131-K190)-mVenus in bacterial cells
Depositing lab: David Liu. Depositing organization: Broad Institute. Publication: Phage-assisted evolution of botulinum neurotoxin proteases with reprogrammed specificity. Blum TR, Liu H, Packer MS, Xiong X, Lee PG, Zhang S, Richter M, Minasov G, Satchell KJF, Dong M, Liu DR. Science. 2021 Feb 19;371(6531):803-810. doi: 10.1126/science.abf5972. PubMed 33602850.
Backbone
  Vector backbone: pET (pBR322)
  Backbone manufacturer: David Liu Lab
  Vector type: Bacterial Expression
Growth in bacteria
  Bacterial resistance: Kanamycin, 50 μg/mL
  Growth temperature: 37°C
  Growth strain: DH5alpha
  Copy number: High Copy
Gene/Insert
  Gene/Insert name: eCFP-Ykt6(Q131-K190)-mVenus
  Species: Synthetic
  Tag / fusion protein: Hisx6 (C terminal on insert)
  Cloning method: Ligation Independent Cloning
Terms and licenses: Academic/Nonprofit Terms; Industry Terms: Not Available to Industry
How to cite: pET-CV-Ykt6 was a gift from David Liu (Addgene plasmid # 168030 ; http://n2t.net/addgene:168030 ; RRID:Addgene_168030)
